Addgene plasmid #73030: pCDH-EF1-copGFP
Purpose: Express copGFP
Depositing lab: Kazuhiro Oka. Depositing organization: Baylor College of Medicine.
Backbone
  Vector backbone: pCDH-CMV-MCS
  Backbone manufacturer: Systembio
  Backbone size w/o insert (bp): 7133
  Total vector size (bp): 7640
  Modifications to backbone: ClaI/SalI fragment was replaced with EF1 + new MCS
  Vector type: Mammalian Expression, Lentiviral
Growth in bacteria
  Bacterial resistance: Ampicillin, 100 μg/mL
  Growth temperature: 37°C
  Growth strain: NEB Stable
  Copy number: High Copy
Gene/Insert
  Gene/Insert name: copGFP
  Species: Synthetic
  Insert size (bp): 776
  Promoter: EF1
  Cloning method: Restriction Enzyme; 5′ cloning site BamHI (not destroyed); 3′ cloning site EcoRI (not destroyed)
  Sequencing primers: 5′ GCACTTGATGTAATTCTCC; 3′ CAACACCACGGAATTGTCAG
Terms and licenses: Academic/Nonprofit Terms; Industry Terms: Not Available to Industry
How to cite: pCDH-EF1-copGFP was a gift from Kazuhiro Oka (Addgene plasmid # 73030 ; http://n2t.net/addgene:73030 ; RRID:Addgene_73030)
