[The description below was written by a language model from this plasmid's Addgene catalogue record and pLannotate feature annotations shown in this document.]
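Description:
pCDH-EF1-copGFP is a lentiviral transfer plasmid for mammalian expression, built on the pCDH-CMV-MCS backbone, in which a ClaI/SalI fragment was replaced with an EF1 promoter and a new multiple cloning site. In bacteria it is maintained through a high-copy ColE1/pUC-type origin and selected with ampicillin via the β-lactamase gene. The catalogue lists a total size of 7,640 bp, whereas the sequenced record used for annotation is 7,929 nt, so the two figures differ slightly.

The viral portion follows a typical third-generation layout. An RSV promoter fused to a truncated HIV-1 5' LTR drives production of the genomic RNA in packaging cells. It is followed by the Ψ packaging signal with an adjoining gag fragment, the Rev response element for Rev-dependent nuclear export, and the cPPT/CTS, which aids nuclear import of the reverse-transcribed genome. The internal expression cassette consists of the strong constitutive human EF-1α promoter driving copGFP, the green fluorescent protein from the copepod Pontellina plumata, cloned between BamHI and EcoRI sites that remain intact. A WPRE downstream enhances transcript stability and expression. The second truncated LTR annotation (labelled as a 5' LTR by the annotation tool) occupies the position of the 3' LTR, followed by an SV40 polyadenylation signal and SV40 origin. The short nef, lacI, rop, lacZα and small t antigen fragments are most likely backbone remnants or annotation matches rather than functional genes.

The stated purpose is simply to express copGFP. No mammalian selection marker is annotated, so transduced or transfected cells would be identified by green fluorescence, making the construct suitable as a reporter or control vector.
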