Features (pLannotate 1.2.2; 25 found; start..end, strand, type, name):
      1..1179    +  promoter       EF-1α promoter: strong constitutive promoter for human elongation factor EF-1α
   1217..1881    +  CDS            CopGFP (fragment): green fluorescent protein 2 from Pontellina plumata, also known as ppluGFP2 (Shagin et al., 2004)
   1966..2554    +  misc_feature   WPRE: woodchuck hepatitis virus posttranscriptional regulatory element
   2549..2656    +  CDS            nef (fragment): NEF_SIVS4 - Experimental evidence at protein level: Swiss-Prot protein existence level 1. Interferes with TCR signaling from the cell membrane. Interacts with CD247/TCRZ (TCR zeta chain) and exert potent down- regulation of cell surface TCR/CD3 complexes. From Simian immunodeficiency virus (isolate F236/smH4) (SIV-sm) (Simian immunodeficiency virus sooty mangabey monkey).
   2681..2861    +  LTR            5' LTR (truncated): truncated 5' long terminal repeat (LTR) from HIV-1
   2933..3054    +  polyA_signal   SV40 poly(A) signal: SV40 polyadenylation signal
   3094..3229    +  rep_origin     SV40 ori: SV40 origin of replication
   3286..3302    -  protein_bind   lac operator: The lac repressor binds to the lac operator to inhibit transcription in E. coli. This inhibition can be relieved by adding lactose or isopropyl-β-D-thiogalactopyranoside (IPTG). lac repressor encoded by lacI
   3310..3340    -  promoter       lac promoter: promoter for the E. coli lac operon
   3355..3376    -  protein_bind   CAP binding site: CAP binding activates transcription in the presence of cAMP. E. coli catabolite activator protein
   3389..3481    -  CDS            lacI (fragment): lac repressor; lacI; The lac repressor binds to the lac operator to inhibit transcription in E. coli. This inhibition can be relieved by adding lactose or isopropyl-β-D-thiogalactopyranoside (IPTG).
   3664..4252    -  rep_origin     ori: high-copy-number ColE1/pMB1/pBR322/pUC origin of replication
   4423..5283    -  CDS            AmpR: β-lactamase; bla; confers resistance to ampicillin, carbenicillin, and related antibiotics
   5284..5388    -  promoter       AmpR promoter: bla
   5483..5518    +  CDS            rop (fragment): Rop protein, which maintains plasmids at low copy number; rop
   5620..5719    +  misc_feature   bom (fragment): basis of mobility region from pBR322
   5725..5879    -  CDS            lacZα (fragment): LacZα fragment of β-galactosidase; lacZ fragment
   5893..6119    +  promoter       RSV promoter: Rous sarcoma virus enhancer/promoter
   6120..6300    +  LTR            5' LTR (truncated): truncated 5' long terminal repeat (LTR) from HIV-1
   6347..6472    +  misc_feature   HIV-1 Ψ: packaging signal of human immunodeficiency virus type 1
   6456..6794    +  CDS            HIV-1 gag (fragment): gag protein from human immunodeficiency virus 1; gag
   6965..7198    +  misc_feature   RRE: The Rev response element (RRE) of HIV-1 allows for Rev-dependent mRNA export from the nucleus to the cytoplasm.
   7575..7675    +  CDS            Rev (fragment): human immunodeficiency virus 1 (HIV-1) Rev protein; rev; enhances nuclear export of unspliced and incompletely spliced viral mRNAs
   7694..7810    +  misc_feature   cPPT/CTS: central polypurine tract and central termination sequence of HIV-1
   7857..7923    +  CDS            small t antigen (fragment): SV40 (simian virus 40) small t antigen
>Addgene plasmid #73030 | pCDH-EF1-copGFP | addgene full sequence | sequence record 427120 | Addgene NGS Result
GGCTCCGGTGCCCGTCAGTGGGCAGAGCGCACATCGCCCACAGTCCCCGAGAAGTTGGGGGGAGGGGTCG
GCAATTGAACCGGTGCCTAGAGAAGGTGGCGCGGGGTAAACTGGGAAAGTGATGTCGTGTACTGGCTCCG
CCTTTTTCCCGAGGGTGGGGGAGAACCGTATATAAGTGCAGTAGTCGCCGTGAACGTTCTTTTTCGCAAC
GGGTTTGCCGCCAGAACACAGGTAAGTGCCGTGTGTGGTTCCCGCGGGCCTGGCCTCTTTACGGGTTATG
GCCCTTGCGTGCCTTGAATTACTTCCACCTGGCTGCAGTACGTGATTCTTGATCCCGAGCTTCGGGTTGG
AAGTGGGTGGGAGAGTTCGAGGCCTTGCGCTTAAGGAGCCCCTTCGCCTCGTGCTTGAGTTGAGGCCTGG
CCTGGGCGCTGGGGCCGCCGCGTGCGAATCTGGTGGCACCTTCGCGCCTGTCTCGCTGCTTTCGATAAGT
CTCTAGCCATTTAAAATTTTTGATGACCTGCTGCGACGCTTTTTTTCTGGCAAGATAGTCTTGTAAATGC
GGGCCAAGATCTGCACACTGGTATTTCGGTTTTTGGGGCCGCGGGCGGCGACGGGGCCCGTGCGTCCCAG
CGCACATGTTCGGCGAGGCGGGGCCTGCGAGCGCGGCCACCGAGAATCGGACGGGGGTAGTCTCAAGCTG
GCCGGCCTGCTCTGGTGCCTGGCCTCGCGCCGCCGTGTATCGCCCCGCCCTGGGCGGCAAGGCTGGCCCG
GTCGGCACCAGTTGCGTGAGCGGAAAGATGGCCGCTTCCCGGCCCTGCTGCAGGGAGCTCAAAATGGAGG
ACGCGGCGCTCGGGAGAGCGGGCGGGTGAGTCACCCACACAAAGGAAAAGGGCCTTTCCGTCCTCAGCCG
TCGCTTCATGTGACTCCACGGAGTACCGGGCGCCGTCCAGGCACCTCGATTAGTTCTCGAGCTTTTGGAG
TACGTCGTCTTTAGGTTGGGGGGAGGGGTTTTATGCGATGGAGTTTCCCCACACTGAGTGGGTGGAGACT
GAAGTTAGGCCAGCTTGGCACTTGATGTAATTCTCCTTGGAATTTGCCCTTTTTGAGTTTGGATCTTGGT
TCATTCTCAAGCCTCAGACAGTGGTTCAAAGTTTTTTTCTTCCATTTCAGGTGTCGTGAGGAATTGGATC
CACCATGGAGAGCGACGAGAGCGGCCTGCCCGCCATGGAGATCGAGTGCCGCATCACCGGCACCCTGAAC
GGCGTGGAGTTCGAGCTGGTGGGCGGCGGAGAGGGCACCCCCAAGCAGGGCCGCATGACCAACAAGATGA
AGAGCACCAAAGGCGCCCTGACCTTCAGCCCCTACCTGCTGAGCCACGTGATGGGCTACGGCTTCTACCA
CTTCGGCACCTACCCCAGCGGCTACGAGAACCCCTTCCTGCACGCCATCAACAACGGCGGCTACACCAAC
ACCCGCATCGAGAAGTACGAGGACGGCGGCGTGCTGCACGTGAGCTTCAGCTACCGCTACGAGGCCGGCC
GCGTGATCGGCGACTTCAAGGTGGTGGGCACCGGCTTCCCCGAGGACAGCGTGATCTTCACCGACAAGAT
CATCCGCAGCAACGCCACCGTGGAGCACCTGCACCCCATGGGCGATAACGTGCTGGTGGGCAGCTTCGCC
CGCACCTTCAGCCTGCGCGACGGCGGCTACTACAGCTTCGTGGTGGACAGCCACATGCACTTCAAGAGCG
CCATCCACCCCAGCATCCTGCAGAACGGGGGCCCCATGTTCGCCTTCCGCCGCGTGGAGGAGCTGCACAG
CAACACCGAGCTGGGCATCGTGGAGTACCAGCACGCCTTCAAGACCCCCATTGCCTTCGCCAGATCCCGC
GCTCAGTCGTCCAATTCTGCCGTGGACGGCACCGCCGGACCCGGCTCCACCGGATCTCGCTAAGAATTCG
TCGACAATCAACCTCTGGATTACAAAATTTGTGAAAGATTGACTGGTATTCTTAACTATGTTGCTCCTTT
TACGCTATGTGGATACGCTGCTTTAATGCCTTTGTATCATGCTATTGCTTCCCGTATGGCTTTCATTTTC
TCCTCCTTGTATAAATCCTGGTTGCTGTCTCTTTATGAGGAGTTGTGGCCCGTTGTCAGGCAACGTGGCG
TGGTGTGCACTGTGTTTGCTGACGCAACCCCCACTGGTTGGGGCATTGCCACCACCTGTCAGCTCCTTTC
CGGGACTTTCGCTTTCCCCCTCCCTATTGCCACGGCGGAACTCATCGCCGCCTGCCTTGCCCGCTGCTGG
ACAGGGGCTCGGCTGTTGGGCACTGACAATTCCGTGGTGTTGTCGGGGAAATCATCGTCCTTTCCTTGGC
TGCTCGCCTGTGTTGCCACCTGGATTCTGCGCGGGACGTCCTTCTGCTACGTCCCTTCGGCCCTCAATCC
AGCGGACCTTCCTTCCCGCGGCCTGCTGCCGGCTCTGCGGCCTCTTCCGCGTCTTCGCCTTCGCCCTCAG
ACGAGTCGGATCTCCCTTTGGGCCGCCTCCCCGCCTGGTACCTTTAAGACCAATGACTTACAAGGCAGCT
GTAGATCTTAGCCACTTTTTAAAAGAAAAGGGGGGACTGGAAGGGCTAATTCACTCCCAACGAAGATAAG
ATCTGCTTTTTGCTTGTACTGGGTCTCTCTGGTTAGACCAGATCTGAGCCTGGGAGCTCTCTGGCTAACT
AGGGAACCCACTGCTTAAGCCTCAATAAAGCTTGCCTTGAGTGCTTCAAGTAGTGTGTGCCCGTCTGTTG
TGTGACTCTGGTAACTAGAGATCCCTCAGACCCTTTTAGTCAGTGTGGAAAATCTCTAGCAGTAGTAGTT
CATGTCATCTTATTATTCAGTATTTATAACTTGCAAAGAAATGAATATCAGAGAGTGAGAGGAACTTGTT
TATTGCAGCTTATAATGGTTACAAATAAAGCAATAGCATCACAAATTTCACAAATAAAGCATTTTTTTCA
CTGCATTCTAGTTGTGGTTTGTCCAAACTCATCAATGTATCTTATCATGTCTGGCTCTAGCTATCCCGCC
CCTAACTCCGCCCATCCCGCCCCTAACTCCGCCCAGTTCCGCCCATTCTCCGCCCCATGGCTGACTAATT
TTTTTTATTTATGCAGAGGCCGAGGCCGCCTCGGCCTCTGAGCTATTCCAGAAGTAGTGAGGAGGCTTTT
TTGGAGGCCTAGACTTTTGCAGAGACCAAATTCGTAATCATGTCATAGCTGTTTCCTGTGTGAAATTGTT
ATCCGCTCACAATTCCACACAACATACGAGCCGGAAGCATAAAGTGTAAAGCCTGGGGTGCCTAATGAGT
GAGCTAACTCACATTAATTGCGTTGCGCTCACTGCCCGCTTTCCAGTCGGGAAACCTGTCGTGCCAGCTG
CATTAATGAATCGGCCAACGCGCGGGGAGAGGCGGTTTGCGTATTGGGCGCTCTTCCGCTTCCTCGCTCA
CTGACTCGCTGCGCTCGGTCGTTCGGCTGCGGCGAGCGGTATCAGCTCACTCAAAGGCGGTAATACGGTT
ATCCACAGAATCAGGGGATAACGCAGGAAAGAACATGTGAGCAAAAGGCCAGCAAAAGGCCAGGAACCGT
AAAAAGGCCGCGTTGCTGGCGTTTTTCCATAGGCTCCGCCCCCCTGACGAGCATCACAAAAATCGACGCT
CAAGTCAGAGGTGGCGAAACCCGACAGGACTATAAAGATACCAGGCGTTTCCCCCTGGAAGCTCCCTCGT
GCGCTCTCCTGTTCCGACCCTGCCGCTTACCGGATACCTGTCCGCCTTTCTCCCTTCGGGAAGCGTGGCG
CTTTCTCATAGCTCACGCTGTAGGTATCTCAGTTCGGTGTAGGTCGTTCGCTCCAAGCTGGGCTGTGTGC
ACGAACCCCCCGTTCAGCCCGACCGCTGCGCCTTATCCGGTAACTATCGTCTTGAGTCCAACCCGGTAAG
ACACGACTTATCGCCACTGGCAGCAGCCACTGGTAACAGGATTAGCAGAGCGAGGTATGTAGGCGGTGCT
ACAGAGTTCTTGAAGTGGTGGCCTAACTACGGCTACACTAGAAGAACAGTATTTGGTATCTGCGCTCTGC
TGAAGCCAGTTACCTTCGGAAAAAGAGTTGGTAGCTCTTGATCCGGCAAACAAACCACCGCTGGTAGCGG
TGGTTTTTTTGTTTGCAAGCAGCAGATTACGCGCAGAAAAAAAGGATCTCAAGAAGATCCTTTGATCTTT
TCTACGGGGTCTGACGCTCAGTGGAACGAAAACTCACGTTAAGGGATTTTGGTCATGAGATTATCAAAAA
GGATCTTCACCTAGATCCTTTTAAATTAAAAATGAAGTTTTAAATCAATCTAAAGTATATATGAGTAAAC
TTGGTCTGACAGTTACCAATGCTTAATCAGTGAGGCACCTATCTCAGCGATCTGTCTATTTCGTTCATCC
ATAGTTGCCTGACTCCCCGTCGTGTAGATAACTACGATACGGGAGGGCTTACCATCTGGCCCCAGTGCTG
CAATGATACCGCGAGACCCACGCTCACCGGCTCCAGATTTATCAGCAATAAACCAGCCAGCCGGAAGGGC
CGAGCGCAGAAGTGGTCCTGCAACTTTATCCGCCTCCATCCAGTCTATTAATTGTTGCCGGGAAGCTAGA
GTAAGTAGTTCGCCAGTTAATAGTTTGCGCAACGTTGTTGCCATTGCTACAGGCATCGTGGTGTCACGCT
CGTCGTTTGGTATGGCTTCATTCAGCTCCGGTTCCCAACGATCAAGGCGAGTTACATGATCCCCCATGTT
GTGCAAAAAAGCGGTTAGCTCCTTCGGTCCTCCGATCGTTGTCAGAAGTAAGTTGGCCGCAGTGTTATCA
CTCATGGTTATGGCAGCACTGCATAATTCTCTTACTGTCATGCCATCCGTAAGATGCTTTTCTGTGACTG
GTGAGTACTCAACCAAGTCATTCTGAGAATAGTGTATGCGGCGACCGAGTTGCTCTTGCCCGGCGTCAAT
ACGGGATAATACCGCGCCACATAGCAGAACTTTAAAAGTGCTCATCATTGGAAAACGTTCTTCGGGGCGA
AAACTCTCAAGGATCTTACCGCTGTTGAGATCCAGTTCGATGTAACCCACTCGTGCACCCAACTGATCTT
CAGCATCTTTTACTTTCACCAGCGTTTCTGGGTGAGCAAAAACAGGAAGGCAAAATGCCGCAAAAAAGGG
AATAAGGGCGACACGGAAATGTTGAATACTCATACTCTTCCTTTTTCAATATTATTGAAGCATTTATCAG
GGTTATTGTCTCATGAGCGGATACATATTTGAATGTATTTAGAAAAATAAACAAATAGGGGTTCCGCGCA
CATTTCCCCGAAAAGTGCCACCTGACGTCTAAGAAACCATTATTATCATGACATTAACCTATAAAAATAG
GCGTATCACGAGGCCCTTTCGTCTCGCGCGTTTCGGTGATGACGGTGAAAACCTCTGACACATGCAGCTC
CCGGAGACGGTCACAGCTTGTCTGTAAGCGGATGCCGGGAGCAGACAAGCCCGTCAGGGCGCGTCAGCGG
GTGTTGGCGGGTGTCGGGGCTGGCTTAACTATGCGGCATCAGAGCAGATTGTACTGAGAGTGCACCATAT
GCGGTGTGAAATACCGCACAGATGCGTAAGGAGAAAATACCGCATCAGGCGCCATTCGCCATTCAGGCTG
CGCAACTGTTGGGAAGGGCGATCGGTGCGGGCCTCTTCGCTATTACGCCAGCTGGCGAAAGGGGGATGTG
CTGCAAGGCGATTAAGTTGGGTAACGCCAGGGTTTTCCCAGTCACGACGTTGTAAAACGACGGCCAGTGC
CAAGCTGACGCGTGTAGTCTTATGCAATACTCTTGTAGTCTTGCAACATGGTAACGATGAGTTAGCAACA
TGCCTTACAAGGAGAGAAAAAGCACCGTGCATGCCGATTGGTGGAAGTAAGGTGGTACGATCGTGCCTTA
TTAGGAAGGCAACAGACGGGTCTGACATGGATTGGACGAACCACTGAATTGCCGCATTGCAGAGATATTG
TATTTAAGTGCCTAGCTCGATACATAAACGGGTCTCTCTGGTTAGACCAGATCTGAGCCTGGGAGCTCTC
TGGCTAACTAGGGAACCCACTGCTTAAGCCTCAATAAAGCTTGCCTTGAGTGCTTCAAGTAGTGTGTGCC
CGTCTGTTGTGTGACTCTGGTAACTAGAGATCCCTCAGACCCTTTTAGTCAGTGTGGAAAATCTCTAGCA
GTGGCGCCCGAACAGGGACTTGAAAGCGAAAGGGAAACCAGAGGAGCTCTCTCGACGCAGGACTCGGCTT
GCTGAAGCGCGCACGGCAAGAGGCGAGGGGCGGCGACTGGTGAGTACGCCAAAAATTTTGACTAGCGGAG
GCTAGAAGGAGAGAGATGGGTGCGAGAGCGTCAGTATTAAGCGGGGGAGAATTAGATCGCGATGGGAAAA
AATTCGGTTAAGGCCAGGGGGAAAGAAAAAATATAAATTAAAACATATAGTATGGGCAAGCAGGGAGCTA
GAACGATTCGCAGTTAATCCTGGCCTGTTAGAAACATCAGAAGGCTGTAGACAAATACTGGGACAGCTAC
AACCATCCCTTCAGACAGGATCAGAAGAACTTAGATCATTATATAATACAGTAGCAACCCTCTATTGTGT
GCATCAAAGGATAGAGATAAAAGACACCAAGGAAGCTTTAGACAAGATAGAGGAAGAGCAAAACAAAAGT
AAGACCACCGCACAGCAAGCGGCCACTGATCTTCAGACCTGGAGGAGGAGATATGAGGGACAATTGGAGA
AGTGAATTATATAAATATAAAGTAGTAAAAATTGAACCATTAGGAGTAGCACCCACCAAGGCAAAGAGAA
GAGTGGTGCAGAGAGAAAAAAGAGCAGTGGGAATAGGAGCTTTGTTCCTTGGGTTCTTGGGAGCAGCAGG
AAGCACTATGGGCGCAGCGTCAATGACGCTGACGGTACAGGCCAGACAATTATTGTCTGGTATAGTGCAG
CAGCAGAACAATTTGCTGAGGGCTATTGAGGCGCAACAGCATCTGTTGCAACTCACAGTCTGGGGCATCA
AGCAGCTCCAGGCAAGAATCCTGGCTGTGGAAAGATACCTAAAGGATCAACAGCTCCTGGGGATTTGGGG
TTGCTCTGGAAAACTCATTTGCACCACTGCTGTGCCTTGGAATGCTAGTTGGAGTAATAAATCTCTGGAA
CAGATTTGGAATCACACGACCTGGATGGAGTGGGACAGAGAAATTAACAATTACACAAGCTTAATACACT
CCTTAATTGAAGAATCGCAAAACCAGCAAGAAAAGAATGAACAAGAATTATTGGAATTAGATAAATGGGC
AAGTTTGTGGAATTGGTTTAACATAACAAATTGGCTGTGGTATATAAAATTATTCATAATGATAGTAGGA
GGCTTGGTAGGTTTAAGAATAGTTTTTGCTGTACTTTCTATAGTGAATAGAGTTAGGCAGGGATATTCAC
CATTATCGTTTCAGACCCACCTCCCAACCCCGAGGGGACCCGACAGGCCCGAAGGAATAGAAGAAGAAGG
TGGAGAGAGAGACAGAGACAGATCCATTCGATTAGTGAACGGATCTCGACGGTATCGGTTAACTTTTAAA
AGAAAAGGGGGGATTGGGGGGTACAGTGCAGGGGAAAGAATAGTAGACATAATAGCAACAGACATACAAA
CTAAAGAATTACAAAAACAAATTACAAAATTCAAAATTTTATCGATATCGATAGCTATCGATATCGATAT
CGATAGCTTTGCAAAGATGGATAAAGTTTTAAACAGAGAGGAATCTTTGCAGCTAATGGACCTTCTAGGT
CTTGAAAGGAGTGGGAATT
