>Addgene plasmid #73030 | pCDH-EF1-copGFP | addgene partial sequence | sequence record 139018 | EF1a-F 5'-TCAAGCCTCAGACAGTGGTTC-3'
AATTGGATCCACCATGGAGAGCGACGAGAGCGGCCTGCCCGCCATGGAGATCGAGTGCCGCATCACCGGC
ACCCTGAACGGCGTGGAGTTCGAGCTGGTGGGCGGCGGAGAGGGCACCCCCAAGCAGGGCCGCATGACCA
ACAAGATGAAGAGCACCAAAGGCGCCCTGACCTTCAGCCCCTACCTGCTGAGCCACGTGATGGGCTACGG
CTTCTACCACTTCGGCACCTACCCCAGCGGCTACGAGAACCCCTTCCTGCACGCCATCAACAACGGCGGC
TACACCAACACCCGCATCGAGAAGTACGAGGACGGCGGCGTGCTGCACGTGAGCTTCAGCTACCGCTACG
AGGCCGGCCGCGTGATCGGCGACTTCAAGGTGGTGGGCACCGGCTTCCCCGAGGACAGCGTGATCTTCAC
CGACAAGATCATCCGCAGCAACGCCACCGTGGAGCACCTGCACCCCATGGGCGATAACGTGCTGGTGGGC
AGCTTCGCCCGCACCTTCAGCCTGCGCGACGGCGGCTACTACAGCTTCGTGGTGGACAGCCACATGCACT
TCAAGAGCGCCATCCACCCCAGCATCCTGCAGAACGGGGGCCCCATGTTCGCCTTCCGCCGCGTGGAGGA
GCTGCACAGCAACACCGAGCTGGGCATCGTGGAGTACCAGCACGCCTTCAAGACCCCCATTGCCTTCGCC
AGATCCCGCGCTCAGTCGTCCAATTCTGCCGTGGACGGCACCGCCGGACCCGGCTCCACCGGATCTCGCT
AAGAATTCGTCGACAATCAACCTCTGGATTACAAAATTTGTGAAAGATTGACTGGTATTCTTAACTATGT
TGCTCCTTTTACGCTATGTGGATACGCTGCTTTAATGCCTTTGTATCATGCTATTGCTTCCCGTATGGCT
TTCATTTTCTCCTCCTTGTATAAATCCTGGTTGCTGTCTCTTTATGAGGAGTTGTGGCCCGTTGTCAGGC
AACGTGGCGTGGTGTGCACTGTGTTTGCTGACGCAACCCCCACTGGTTGGGGCATTGCCACCACCTGTCA
GCTCCTTTCCGGGACTTT
