>Addgene plasmid #73030 | pCDH-EF1-copGFP | addgene partial sequence | sequence record 139019 | WPRE-R 5'-CATAGCGTAAAAGGAGCAACA-3'
TTTTGTAATCCAGAGGTTGATTGTCGACGAATTCTTAGCGAGATCCGGTGGAGCCGGGTCCGGCGGTGCC
GTCCACGGCAGAATTGGACGACTGAGCGCGGGATCTGGCGAAGGCAATGGGGGTCTTGAAGGCGTGCTGG
TACTCCACGATGCCCAGCTCGGTGTTGCTGTGCAGCTCCTCCACGCGGCGGAAGGCGAACATGGGGCCCC
CGTTCTGCAGGATGCTGGGGTGGATGGCGCTCTTGAAGTGCATGTGGCTGTCCACCACGAAGCTGTAGTA
GCCGCCGTCGCGCAGGCTGAAGGTGCGGGCGAAGCTGCCCACCAGCACGTTATCGCCCATGGGGTGCAGG
TGCTCCACGGTGGCGTTGCTGCGGATGATCTTGTCGGTGAAGATCACGCTGTCCTCGGGGAAGCCGGTGC
CCACCACCTTGAAGTCGCCGATCACGCGGCCGGCCTCGTAGCGGTAGCTGAAGCTCACGTGCAGCACGCC
GCCGTCCTCGTACTTCTCGATGCGGGTGTTGGTGTAGCCGCCGTTGTTGATGGCGTGCAGGAAGGGGTTC
TCGTAGCCGCTGGGGTAGGTGCCGAAGTGGTAGAAGCCGTAGCCCATCACGTGGCTCAGCAGGTAGGGGC
TGAAGGTCAGGGCGCCTTTGGTGCTCTTCATCTTGTTGGTCATGCGGCCCTGCTTGGGGGTGCCCTCTCC
GCCGCCCACCAGCTCGAACTCCACGCCGTTCAGGGTGCCGGTGATGCGGCACTCGATCTCCATGGCGGGC
AGGCCGCTCTCGTCGCTCTCCATGGTGGATCCAATTCCTCACGACACCTGAAATGGAAGAAAAAAACTTT
GAACCACTGTCTGAGGCTTGAGAATGAACCAAGATCCAAACTCAAAAAGGGCAAATTCCAAGGAGAATTA
CATCAAGTGCCAAGCTGGCCTAACTTCAGTCTCCACCCACTCAGTGTGGGGAAACTCCATCGCATAAAAC
CCCTCCCCCCAACCTAAAGACGACGTACTCCAAAAGCTCGAGAACTAATC
